>Addgene plasmid #200845 | pMSIP270: pHelper(CyCAST)_Shuffled-spacer_ΔTnsD | addgene full sequence | sequence record 399464 | Addgene NGS Result
GGGGAATTGTGAGCGGATAACAATTCCCCTGTAGAAATAATTTTGTTTAACTTTAATAAGGAGATATACC
ATGGTTTCCAAGCCTGAATCCCGGTCTACGGGACTGAAACACCATCTATGTATAGCTACGATGGAATAGT
AAAGGGTTTCCAAGCCTGAATCCCGGTCTACGGGACTGAAACGATCCGAATTCGAGCTCGGCGCGCCTGC
AGGTCGACAAGCTTGCGGCCGCATAATGCTTAAGTCGAACAGAAAGTAATCGTATTGTACACGGCCGCAT
AATCGAAATTAATACGACTCACTATAGGGGAATTGTGAGCGGATAACAATTCCCCATCTTAGTATATTAG
TTAAGTATAAGAAGGAGATATACATATGGCTACCCTACTCCAAACCCTCCTGTTACGAACGTTGTCACCC
GAGGCGGATCCAGTTCTCTATGTCTACATTGAGACGGTACTACCTGCAATGGAACGGGAATTTGGCTTGA
TTCCAGCCCTTGGTGGCTCGGAGGAAGCACACTTTCATCTGCTGAGGCGACGGGGAAACAAATATGCGGC
GGAAAATTCCAAGCGGTACGCCAGTCGCTCTGATCAAAGCCTGCTGGTTCATGTGCTCAATGCCTTGCTG
ACCGCCTGGAATTTGTTGCCATTCCTAAGCTCCACATTTGAACTATCAGATGATGAGAAACGGCTGCTCT
GCCTGGGGCTGACCCTACACGATTACAACAAGTGGTGCCAGGGTGAGGAGGAAGATTCGCCGATTGCATG
CGAAGTAGCAGAGATTCTTGAGCTTTGTCAAACATTGGGAGAGCGGTTGAACTTTGACGGATTCTGGGCA
GAGTGGCGGGAGTATTTGACAGAGATTGCCTACCTTGCCCAAAACACCCAGGGAAAAGTTGGAACAAATC
TACCCAAAGCGAATTGGGGCAGCTTCAAAATTCTAGATACCCGTCGTCTGGATTCGCCCCTACGATGGCT
ACTCGCTTTTGGCGATGTCGCAGTCCATCTCAGCGATCCATCTGACATCGCAATGAAAACGGGGGGAGAT
CGCCTGCGGGAACATCTGCGCTTTCTAGGTATTCGTCGCAAGCTGGTCTACCATCGCCTGCGCAACTGTA
CAGGGCTATTAACCAACGGAATTCATAATGCGGTAATGCATTTTGCTAGAGAACTGGATTGGCAACCCAT
CCTCTTCTTTGCTCAGGGTGTTGTTTATCTCGCTCCTCAGGGTGCTGGCGTTCCGGATCGCTTAGAACTT
CAGGAATTTCTCTGGGAGCAGGTCAGCAACCGATTAGCCACCAGCATGTTGCGGGGAGAGGTTGGTTTCA
AACGGGATGGCAAGGGACTCAAGGTGGCTCCCCAAACCCTGGAACTGTTCTCCCCTGCTCAGTTGATTCG
GAACTTGCCCGGTGTTGTCCAATCTTATGTCGGAAACGCTAAATCTCCTGCGACTCCAAAACGACTTGAG
AAGCTGGAACTCAGTTCAACAGAGCGAGAGTTTTTGGCTAAAGGTGCAGATTTAAGAGCAGATCGCATTG
CCGAGTTTATCTTTCTGGCGCAAAAAGAGTTTTTCGGAGATAAACCAGAATTTATCACTTGGATGCTTGA
AACTCTGGGGGTTCAAACTGCTATCACTTCGGAGCAGACGCAGCTTCAATCCGGTGGTGTGAACTGGGGA
TGGTATCACGCAGCAGCCTATTACGTCGCGAGCAATGCCACGCTGGATTTGGAAGAGATTTCGGAGAAAC
TTCAGGAATTTGCCGAGCAGTTGGCAACCTGGGCGGAGGAAAACAATTTCTTCCCAGAGCATCGCAGCCC
AACCCATGACATCTTTTTCAACTATCTGACTCAATACCTGGAAGTTCAGGGGTGGGAGCAGCAGGAGCAG
TCCTTTCAGCTTGAACTGGCAGGCTATGTTGGCGCAAAGACTAAAACTGCCAGACAACCGATTTGCTCCC
TCAGTTCCGGTGAATTTGCTTCGGAAGACCAGATGGATTCTGTTGTCCTGTTCAAACCGCAGCAGTACAG
CAACAAGAATCCTCTCGGTGGACGGCAGATCAAGCGGGGGATTTCCAAAATCTGGTCCCTGGAAATGCTG
CTCAGGCAGGCTCTTTGGTCTGCGCCAGCAGGCAAACTAGAGGAACAACAACCCATTTTCCTTTACATCT
TCCCGGCATACGTTTACTCGCCCCAGGTTGCTGCTGCTGTCCGGTTACTGGTGAATGATCTGAAGCGTGT
CAACCTCTGGGAAGTCCGTAAACACTGGTTGGAGAATGGCATGGATGCTCAGGCGTTGCGATCGTTTCCC
TGGCTAGTCGGTGACAAAAACGATTCGGGTAACTCTGCTCCATCCAGATACTCTGGTGAAGACTTGCCTT
TCATGGCAATGAACTACACCACCACCAGAGGCAAAACGATAACTGATGCCTGGGTTGAACCTGCTTTCCT
GACACTGGTGCTGCCTTTGTTGCTGGGTGTGAAAGTTGTCGCCACCAGTAGCCAGATTCCACTCTATGAA
AGCGACAACGACTTTTGCGAATCTGTCAAGCTGGATGGACCCGCCGATTTCTGGGCTTTGCTGCGGCTAC
CAACTTCCCTGCATCTCCAGGATTGGATTGGGGGGCGTGTTCAAAATTTAGCAGAAGGCTTGAACCGCTT
GATGGTTGCCTACTGCCTGCATCTGGACAGTCGTAGCGCTCCACCAGATGCGCGCTGGAGAGCCTTAAAC
GGCAGTGTCCGAGAGATGACAACAAATGTTCTAAACATTTTTTCACTTGCAGAGGAGGGATTACGTCGTG
ATGGCTCTAAACGCGATGCAACAGTTGAAGAAATTAACCGCTATTGGAAATACGCCCAGCTGTGGGCAGA
GGGAGACTCTGATATGCAAAACAAGTTGAAGATTACCAAACGCTTAGTCGATGAGTACCGCCAGTTTTAC
AGAGCCAGTGCGAACGAATCCAGCCATACGGTTTTGCTGCCATTTTCTAAGGCACTGGAACACATTCTTT
CGGTACCAAATGATTGGGACGATGAGGAAATTATTGTTCAAGGGGCAGGACAGTTACAGGCCGCGTTAGA
TCGGCAGGAAGTCTACAAACGTCCCCTCATGCTTGACAAAGAGATTCCCTTTGAAATTCGTCGGATGAAG
GAGTTTGAGGCAATTCAAACCTTCATGACCACCTGCGTCATTGACCTATTTGGACAAATGTGTAAAGGCG
ATCGCGCGCTCCTGCAGGAACATCGCAACCGCCTTAAATCAGGGGTCGAATTTGCCTATCGTCAGTTAGC
CCTGCAAGAGAAACAAGCCAAAGCCAACCAAAAATCTGGAGAACAATCATGAGCATTCTTGAAACCTTAA
AGCCAGAGTTCCACACAGCCTTCCCTCGCCTCGCCTCTGGCAAATATGTCCATTTCTTCATGGTGCGTCA
CAGCCAGTCGTTCCCCGTCTTTCAAACCGATGGCGTTTTGAACACTGCCCGTACTCAGGCTGGGTTAAAT
GCAGGCGATGAAAAATCCAGACAGGCAATCAGTCGCCTGGTCATGTTCAAACGGAAACAGGTGACACCAG
AACGACTCACAGGACGGGAACTGCTGCGATCGCTGGGCATTAACGGAGTAGTTGAAGGGGAAGCCAATTT
CTGTGAATACAACGGCGAAAGATCCTGTAAAAAATGCCCTGATTGCATTCTCTATGGTTTTGCGATTGGG
GACAGTGGCTCGGAACGTTCCAAAGTCTACTCTGATTCAGCCTTTTCCCTGAGTCCTTATGAAGTTTCCC
ATCGCAGTTTTACCTTCAATGCTCCCTTTGAAGGTGGAACCATGAGTGAGAAGGGTGAAATGCGGAGTGC
GATCAACGAACTGGATCATGTTTTGCCGGAAGTTGCTTTTCCTTGCGTTGAAACACTACGTGACCCCACG
CTGGAAGGCTTCATTTATGTAATGGGCAACCTGATCCGGACTCGGCGCTATGGAGCGCAGGAGTCGCGTA
CAGGGACAATGGCGAATCACATTATTGGCGTTACCCTATGTGATGGCGAGATCTTCAGCAATTTGCACTT
TACCCAAGCCCTCTACGATGCCCTGAAGGGTGATTTGAGTGCGCCAATTAGTGATTTATGCAGAGAGGCG
GCGATCGTGGCAGAAAACTTGCTAAATCAGGAACCTGTGCGGAAGATCCAAGTTATTTTTGGAGAGCAGT
TGAACGAACTCCTGGCTGAGGTAGCGGGAATCTGCCAGGATGAAACTCGCTTGCGAAACACTGTGACAGC
CTTGTACCAGCAATCACAAGCCTATGCCGAGACCTATGGTGCTGCTGCTAAGAAAGGCAAAGGCAAATCT
TAAGGTGGCTGCCAATGGTTATTTATCGATGCAATCTCACGTTGCACGACAACGTATTCTTCGCCACTCG
CGAGATGGGGATTCTCTACGAAACAGAGAAGTATCTACACAACTGGGCACTCAGCTTTGCTCTGTTTGAA
GCCACCCACATCCCCAAACCCTATCGCTTGCAGGGTGCGATCGCTCAACGACCCGGTTATCTGGAAGCTG
ACAACGAGCAAAACCTTTTAGTTCTGAATCACGCAGGCATCTATGTTTTCCCTGCTCTACCACTTCAGTG
GTCCTACCAAGTCAATACCTTCAAAGCGGCTCAAGTGCCTTACTATGGCAAATCCAAACAGTTCGGGGAT
AAGGGAGCTGATCGCAACTACCCGATTAACTACGGACGGGCAAAAGAACTGGCAGTTGGCAGCACCTACC
GAACGTATATTCTTGCCCCTGAACCAATCCAGATCCCCCACTGGATACGGTTGGGTAAGTGGGCAGCCAA
GATTCAGGTGGACGCAAGACCCATACCTAACTGTGGAATCCGACAACGGTCAGGAGAATACACCTGCGAC
CATCCACTAAATCCGATCGACCTGTCCGGTTCAACCCGATTGCTGTTATACAACCGCATTGTCATGCCAC
CCGCTAGTCTCGTCAGTCAGTCGCGAGTTTCTGGGGACTACTGGGAAATTTCTAAACCATCCAATTGGAC
TGAATTTCCGGACTGGTCAGACCTGAAAGACATACCCAATCAAGTTTGCTTACCCAGCGGAGTAGCCTAT
GGAGCCAGTACTGCCATTGCCGCATCTTAAGTCCACCGCTCTGCATATCCTGGTAATTCATTTAGGCGTT
GCCGAAAGCGGAGCCTTGCCTGTTGAATCCGGTCGAGCCGTCCATGCTCAAGTTTTGGACTGGTTCCGCA
TGGCGGATCCGGCAATTTCTGAGGCAATTCACAAAAGCCAGGAATCCCCGCTCAGTCTCTCAGGCCTGGT
CGGGAAACGCCGTAAAGTAGGGGTGCGGGCAGGAGATGAATTTTACTTCCGAATTGGGTTGTTAGATGGG
AGTTTGATTGAACCACTGCTGAGTGGTTTGGAGAAGTGGGGCGACAAGCCCTTTTCTCTGGCAAAGTGTC
CCTTTGTTTTCCGCAGTATCAATATGTTGCCAGGAACTGACCCCTGGGTTGGTTCTTCCGATTATGCCTT
GCTTACCCAAACCCCGGCTACTTTGGATAACCTAGCTCTCAAGCTCCTGTCGCCAACAAGCTTCAAGTCG
AATGCCGGGCAAGGAATCCAACCCTTTCCTTTGCCAGAGTCAGTTTTCGGAAATTTACATCGTCGCTGGA
ATGTCTTTGCACCAAAGGAATTGCAGTTTCCAAAAATTCAATGGAGTGGGCTGGTCTCTGATTATGACCT
CAAAACTCAAAAGTTAAGGATGGAAAACTCGGTTGAGATCGGCGCAGTGGGCTGGGTGCGCTATCGGTTT
CCAGATCCAGAACAAGCGAGAATTGCAACCATTCTGGCTCACTTTGCCTTTTTTGCTGGAGTTGGGCGTA
AGACAGCAATGGGGATGGGACAGGTGGTGTTGGACAAAAAAACGTAGCCTAGGCTGCTGCCACCGCTGAG
CAATAACTAGCATAACCCCTTGGGGCCTCTAAACGGGTCTTGAGGGGTTTTTTGCTGAAACCTCAGGCAT
TTGAGAAGCACACGGTCACACTGCTTCCGGTAGTCAATAAACCGGTAAACCAGCAATAGACATAAGCGGC
TATTTAACGACCCTCGGGATCTCGACGCTCTCCCTTATGCGACTCCTGCATTAGGAAATTAATACGACTC
ACTATAGGGGAATTGTGAGCGGATAACAATTCCCCTGTAGAAATAATTTTGTTTAACTTTAATAAGGAGA
TATACCATGCTTGATGAAAAAAGCTTCGACAACTGGTGCCAATCCGTTGGTCTGAGCCAGGCAGCACGTG
AAGTTGTAGAGCGTGTGCGATCCTCTTCACCCTCCCGTCGCGTACAGAGCGGTAGAGGAAACGTCTCCGG
CAATTACCCTAGCCGCAAAATGGGCGTCACAATTCAGTTTGAGTCCCATCGAAATGAGCTTGCCCGCATC
TACGAACTGGAGCATGACCCCGGCGTTCTGGAATATTACGATCAACCTCCCAAAATCGAACTTGATTATT
TGTCAAAAAATGGGAGGCGTGTTCGTACTCAATACACACCTGATTTCTTTGTTATCCGTAATGACTCAGC
AGGTTGGGAGGAGTGTAAAACAGAGGATGACCTTAAGCAATTAGCTGAGGACAGCCCTAACCGTTACCAA
CGAGCTGAGGACAATCGCTGGCGATGTCCACCTGCAGAAGCCTATGCTCTTCCCCTTGAGTTGTATTTTC
AGGTACGGTCTAGTGCTGAAATTAACTGGATTTTCCAGCAAAACTTTGTATGGCTAGAAGACTACCTTGG
TACTGAATCACTTACTATGGATGAGTCGGTTGCAGATGCAATCATAGCCACAGTCAGAGCAAACGAGGGT
ATCACACTACTCGAACTGATTCAACAATTACAAGGCACAGATGCTGATGCTATCTACATCCTGATTGCAA
CCGAACAAATTTATGTTGATTTGATGGCTGAACGGTTAGCGAACAGCGATCGGGCACGGGTATTTTCCAG
TCCAGAAATTGCTCAAGCCTTTCAACTCATTACGCTGGTCGAAGCACCTCTGGCTAACAGTTCTCTCCAT
ATAGTTCAGGTGGGCGTTGGCACAACCATACACTGGGATGGTGAAGTCTGGGAGATTGTTAATACAGGCT
CTACCATGACAGGATTGTTGCGATCGGACGGTAAGTTTATCGAGTTGCCCAATTCTGCAATTGATGAATT
GATTCAGAAGGGCAAGATTCAATCAATTTCAGCACAACAAGCCCCTGATAGCAAAGCAGAAGTTGAAGAA
ATGCTTCGCTGTGCTCGTCCAGCCGACATTAAAGAAGCCAACCGTCGCTACGAAATCATTCAGCCTTACC
TGGAAAAGGATGCACCAGCTTGTCCAACTCGAACAATTCGGCGCTGGCGTAATCAGTATTGGCAGGCAGA
AAAGCTTTACGGGAATGGCTATGTTGGTTTACTACCAAATCATCAGAAGAAAGGGAATTATTTAGTTAAG
GTTAATGAAGTAACTCAAGCTTTTATGCTTGAGTTTATTGAGAAGCATTACGAAAATCTCAAACAGCGTA
GTAAGCTTAGAGTTTATCAGGCTTTTGTGGAGGCATGTGAAAGCCACGAACCGAAACTAAACCCTCCAAG
CCGTACTACATTCACACTAGCGATTCAGAAACGAGCAGGACATCAGCAAACCTTGAAACGTGAAGGACGA
AGAGCTGCCATTCAGAAGGAGGAGTTTTACTGGGAACTGGAGCTAACTACTCCTCGACACGGCGATCGCC
CCTTCGAGATCGTTCATATTGATCACACTCAACTCGATATTGAGCTTATCAGTTCTTTGAACTCCCTGGC
CCAATGCAACCCTACATCTGTTGATGCCACTTACAATTTGGGTCGTCCTTGGGCAACGTTCATGGTTGAT
GCTTACAGCCGCCGTTTGCTAGCAGTTTACATAACCTATGAAGAACCCAGCTATCGTTCCTGCATGATGG
TGCTCCGTATTTGCGTACAGCGATTTAAGCGTTTTCCTCAGACGATCGTGGTAGATAATGGTGCAGAATT
TCACAGCCATTACTTTGAACAACTACTGGCAACATATCAATGCACAAAGAAGCACAGGCCACCTGCAAAA
GCTCGCTTTGGTGCAGTTGTTGAACGATTATTTGGCACTGCAAATAAGCAATTAATTCATGAGTTGCAGG
GAAATACCCAAATTACTCGCAAGCATCGCCAAGTTACTCAATCTGTTCATCCCCAAAAATTGGCTCTTTG
GACGTTAGGCGATCTCTACGAATCACTATGTGAATGGGCTTACAAAGTTTATGCTGACCGCCAGCACCCT
GCGCTAGGGCAAAGCCCTAATGCTGCATTCGCTCAAGGGCTGGCGTTGGGAGGTAGTCGCATCCATCGCC
GAGTAGAGTATGACCAAGTCTTCCGTATCTTGACATTGCCCGCACCGGAAAGAGGACAACGCAAAGTTCA
GCCAGGACAAGGGATAAAACTTAGCAATATCTACTACTGGTCAAATGCCTTTCGAGACCCAGAAATTGAA
CAATCGATGGTTGAAGTTCGTTATGATCCCTTTGATGCCAGCATTGCCTATGCACTGGTGCGAAAACAAT
GGGTCCGGTGTATTTCCTCCTACTATCAACAGTTTCAAAATCGTTCAGAAAAGGAAATTCGTTTAATAAC
TGCTGAGTTGATTAAGCAAAAGCGTGACCAGGGAAGAGATACAAATGTTACGGATAAAGAATTGGCGCAG
TTTTTAAGCTCTACAGAAATGAAAGAAGGCAAATTCTTGGAGCAACGCTTGCGGACTACAGAAAACAGGG
TAGTTATTCAGAATAGTACAGCTACAGAAGACGATCCCCCCATCACTAATTCTCAGAATTCTTACGAGCC
ATCGCTTATGCTGCCAAGTGAGGATGAGTTGGATGATCAGGAAGACTGGTTAAATACCGGCAAAGCTGAG
GCAGAATTAGAATTCTATGGAGAGTACTAGCGATGCAACCTCAAATAAGCTTCCCAAAAGAGTTACTGCT
TCAACCAATTCCTGATCGAATTGCCTATTTCAAAGATTACACAATGGCACATCCGAAGCTTATAGAAGCA
GACCGGAAGTTAATGCATGCTATTCGTGAACCTGGAGGAGCTGCTCTTATCTTTGTCTTTGGTCCTACCG
GAGTTGGAAAGTCTACTCTATTGAAACGAATTACTCAAAAGCTGCTTAAAGAAGCATTGTCTTTGATGGA
GACTGACAAAGGCTATATTCCTATTGCGGGGGTAGAGATAAAAACTCCAGAGGATAGTAACTTTGATTGG
AACGATTTTTATGTTCGTGCTCTTATGGCACTTAATGAGCCAATGATCGAGAAAAAAATCAACCGTACAG
GTGCAAAACTAAAATTACGGTTGGCACTTGAATCTGCCCTTCGTAATCGCCGTCCTGATGCTTTTTACAT
AGACGAAGCTCAAAATTTTGGTAAGGTAGCCAGTGGGCGAAAATTGCAAGATCAAACAGATTGCATTAAA
TCTCTTGCAAATCTCGCTCAAACTCGGTTTATCTTATGTGGGATTTATGAACTTTTACCACTACGAAATC
TAAGTGGGCAGCTATGCCGCCGTAGCCATAGTATTCACTTTCCACGTTATTCGGCAGATTCTGAGCAGGA
TCTAAAGGCCTTTAAAAGTGCGTTATTAACACTACAAAATCAACTCCCTCTTCCCGAACCACCTGATTTA
GTGGCGCATTGGGAATTTTGTTATGAGAGAACTATCGGCTGTATTGGTATTTTGAAAGATTTGCTCCTTC
GGACTCTAAGCGCGATTTTAGTACGGGATGGAGACAAAGTTTTGACATTGAAGCCCAAGGATTTAGAACA
ACGTGCATGGTCTTTAGAAGAATGTTTGGTTATGCTGAGAGAGGCAAAGGAAGGAGAGCAACAACTTACT
GACAAATCGGGCTTACATGAGGAATTACGGACAGCTTTAGGGTTTAATGCAGCTACGTCCAAGCAGTCTG
CCAAATCATCCAAGTCAACATCAAGCAAAAAAGCAGGCAGTGTTGGAAAGCCTTCACCTCGTCGTCGTTC
AGTTGGAATAGATCAAGATGCCAGCTAACGATCTAGAAATCTATGAATCTTGGAATTTAGATCTCCCTTT
ACTACCTAATCGAAGTAGGCTCTACCACTTGAAACCGATTGCAATTGGAGATGCTTACGTTGAAGGATTA
ATCAGCTATGTTTGCCGTTTGGCTGAAGCCCACTGTGTTTCTCCAGGAGTCCTTACTAAACAGGAAATAT
TGCCCAGTCTAAGAAAAGTTTATAATGTGGGTTCAAGAGAAGTTCATGAAGTACGAAGAGATGAAAGTTT
AGTTTCTATTTCCTCCTTTCCTAAGCCAGAAAGCAATAAAAATCCTAATGAACCAGGCTTCTGGGCATGG
CAATATATTGAAGGATTGCAGCCTTTAACTCTTAGAGAAAACCTTGAAGCATTAACTATTCCAAATTGGA
AAAAGCAAATTCCACAGGTGACAGGAATTGAGGTTGCGCGTGAGTTGAGAGCTTGGTGCCCTGAATGCTT
TCAACAATGGCGCAAGACTAATCAGATAATTTATGAACCGATGCTTTGGTCGATCGCTTTAGTTACCGTA
TGTCCTTATCATTACCTTCCGCTACAAACTCGCTGTCCTTATTGTAAAAAAACTCAACGGCCTATCACAG
GAAAAATGCAGGTAGCTCGCTGTTCCGAATGTTTAGAGTGGCTTGGCATTCAACCAAGCGAAGATTCAGA
GTTAGAAATCAAAATTAAATCTGAAGTCGAATGGCACCATTGGGTTGCGGAGAAAGTAATGGAGATTTTG
GTATTTAAAGATTATACTTTAACTGCAAATGCTATAACAATAGCAGCTCCAATTACGAAAGAAAAATATT
TTCAACTAGAATCGAGCTTAATAAATTGTCCAATTAAGTATGCTCAACAGCAGTTCTTAAAGCTCTTCTT
CAATTAACACAAAAACGCCCAGTTTTAACTTAAGTCGAACAGAAAGTAATCGTATTGTACACGGCCGCAT
AATCGAAATTAATACGACTCACTATAGGGGAATTGTGAGCGGATAACAATTCCCCATCTTAGTATATTAG
TTAAGTATAAGAAGGAGATATACATATGGCAGATCTCAATTGGATATCGGCCGGCCACGCGATCGCTGAC
GTCGGTACCCTCGAGTCTGGTAAAGAAACCGCTGCTGCGAAATTTGAACGCCAGCACATGGACTCGTCTA
CTAGCGCAGCTTAATTAACCTAGGCTGCTGCCACCGCTGAGCAATAACTAGCATAACCCCTTGGGGCCTC
TAAACGGGTCTTGAGGGGTTTTTTGCTGAAACCTCAGGCATTTGAGAAGCACACGGTCACACTGCTTCCG
GTAGTGCCCTGAACCGACGACCGGGTCATCGTGGCCGGATCTTGCGGCCCCTCGGCTTGAACGAATTGTT
AGACATTATTTGCCGACTACCTTGGTGATCTCGCCTTTCACGTAGTGGACAAATTCTTCCAACTGATCTG
CGCGCGAGGCCAAGCGATCTTCTTCTTGTCCAAGATAAGCCTGTCTAGCTTCAAGTATGACGGGCTGATA
CTGGGCCGGCAGGCGCTCCATTGCCCAGTCGGCAGCGACATCCTTCGGCGCGATTTTGCCGGTTACTGCG
CTGTACCAAATGCGGGACAACGTAAGCACTACATTTCGCTCATCGCCAGCCCAGTCGGGCGGCGAGTTCC
ATAGCGTTAAGGTTTCATTTAGCGCCTCAAATAGATCCTGTTCAGGAACCGGATCAAAGAGTTCCTCCGC
CGCTGGACCTACCAAGGCAACGCTATGTTCTCTTGCTTTTGTCAGCAAGATAGCCAGATCAATGTCGATC
GTGGCTGGCTCGAAGATACCTGCAAGAATGTCATTGCGCTGCCATTCTCCAAATTGCAGTTCGCGCTTAG
CTGGATAACGCCACGGAATGATGTCGTCGTGCACAACAATGGTGACTTCTACAGCGCGGAGAATCTCGCT
CTCTCCAGGGGAAGCCGAAGTTTCCAAAAGGTCGTTGATCAAAGCTCGCCGCGTTGTTTCATCAAGCCTT
ACGGTCACCGTAACCAGCAAATCAATATCACTGTGTGGCTTCAGGCCGCCATCCACTGCGGAGCCGTACA
AATGTACGGCCAGCAACGTCGGTTCGAGATGGCGCTCGATGACGCCAACTACCTCTGATAGTTGAGTCGA
TACTTCGGCGATCACCGCTTCCCTCATACTCTTCCTTTTTCAATATTATTGAAGCATTTATCAGGGTTAT
TGTCTCATGAGCGGATACATATTTGAATGTATTTAGAAAAATAAACAAATAGCTAGCTCACTCGGTCGCT
ACGCTCCGGGCGTGAGACTGCGGCGGGCGCTGCGGACACATACAAAGTTACCCACAGATTCCGTGGATAA
GCAGGGGACTAACATGTGAGGCAAAACAGCAGGGCCGCGCCGGTGGCGTTTTTCCATAGGCTCCGCCCTC
CTGCCAGAGTTCACATAAACAGACGCTTTTCCGGTGCATCTGTGGGAGCCGTGAGGCTCAACCATGAATC
TGACAGTACGGGCGAAACCCGACAGGACTTAAAGATCCCCACCGTTTCCGGCGGGTCGCTCCCTCTTGCG
CTCTCCTGTTCCGACCCTGCCGTTTACCGGATACCTGTTCCGCCTTTCTCCCTTACGGGAAGTGTGGCGC
TTTCTCATAGCTCACACACTGGTATCTCGGCTCGGTGTAGGTCGTTCGCTCCAAGCTGGGCTGTAAGCAA
GAACTCCCCGTTCAGCCCGACTGCTGCGCCTTATCCGGTAACTGTTCACTTGAGTCCAACCCGGAAAAGC
ACGGTAAAACGCCACTGGCAGCAGCCATTGGTAACTGGGAGTTCGCAGAGGATTTGTTTAGCTAAACACG
CGGTTGCTCTTGAAGTGTGCGCCAAAGTCCGGCTACACTGGAAGGACAGATTTGGTTGCTGTGCTCTGCG
AAAGCCAGTTACCACGGTTAAGCAGTTCCCCAACTGACTTAACCTTCGATCAAACCACCTCCCCAGGTGG
TTTTTTCGTTTACAGGGCAAAAGATTACGCGCAGAAAAAAAGGATCTCAAGAAGATCCTTTGATCTTTTC
TACTGAACCGCTCTAGATTTCAGTGCAATTTATCTCTTCAAATGTAGCACCTGAAGTCAGCCCCATACGA
TATAAGTTGTAATTCTCATGTTAGTCATGCCCCGCGCCCACCGGAAGGAGCTGACTGGGTTGAAGGCTCT
CAAGGGCATCGGTCGAGATCCCGGTGCCTAATGAGTGAGCTAACTTACATTAATTGCGTTGCGCTCACTG
CCCGCTTTCCAGTCGGGAAACCTGTCGTGCCAGCTGCATTAATGAATCGGCCAACGCGCGGGGAGAGGCG
GTTTGCGTATTGGGCGCCAGGGTGGTTTTTCTTTTCACCAGTGAGACGGGCAACAGCTGATTGCCCTTCA
CCGCCTGGCCCTGAGAGAGTTGCAGCAAGCGGTCCACGCTGGTTTGCCCCAGCAGGCGAAAATCCTGTTT
GATGGTGGTTAACGGCGGGATATAACATGAGCTGTCTTCGGTATCGTCGTATCCCACTACCGAGATGTCC
GCACCAACGCGCAGCCCGGACTCGGTAATGGCGCGCATTGCGCCCAGCGCCATCTGATCGTTGGCAACCA
GCATCGCAGTGGGAACGATGCCCTCATTCAGCATTTGCATGGTTTGTTGAAAACCGGACATGGCACTCCA
GTCGCCTTCCCGTTCCGCTATCGGCTGAATTTGATTGCGAGTGAGATATTTATGCCAGCCAGCCAGACGC
AGACGCGCCGAGACAGAACTTAATGGGCCCGCTAACAGCGCGATTTGCTGGTGACCCAATGCGACCAGAT
GCTCCACGCCCAGTCGCGTACCGTCTTCATGGGAGAAAATAATACTGTTGATGGGTGTCTGGTCAGAGAC
ATCAAGAAATAACGCCGGAACATTAGTGCAGGCAGCTTCCACAGCAATGGCATCCTGGTCATCCAGCGGA
TAGTTAATGATCAGCCCACTGACGCGTTGCGCGAGAAGATTGTGCACCGCCGCTTTACAGGCTTCGACGC
CGCTTCGTTCTACCATCGACACCACCACGCTGGCACCCAGTTGATCGGCGCGAGATTTAATCGCCGCGAC
AATTTGCGACGGCGCGTGCAGGGCCAGACTGGAGGTGGCAACGCCAATCAGCAACGACTGTTTGCCCGCC
AGTTGTTGTGCCACGCGGTTGGGAATGTAATTCAGCTCCGCCATCGCCGCTTCCACTTTTTCCCGCGTTT
TCGCAGAAACGTGGCTGGCCTGGTTCACCACGCGGGAAACGGTCTGATAAGAGACACCGGCATACTCTGC
GACATCGTATAACGTTACTGGTTTCACATTCACCACCCTGAATTGACTCTCTTCCGGGCGCTATCATGCC
ATACCGCGAAAGGTTTTGCGCCATTCGATGGTGTCCGGGATCTCGACGCTCTCCCTTATGCGACTCCTGC
ATTAGGAAATTAATACGACTCACTATA
Features (pLannotate 1.2.2; 24 found; start..end, strand, type, name):
      3..27      +  protein_bind   lac operator: The lac repressor binds to the lac operator to inhibit transcription in E. coli. This inhibition can be relieved by adding lactose or isopropyl-β-D-thiogalactopyranoside (IPTG). lac repressor encoded by lacI
     42..64      +  RBS            RBS: efficient ribosome binding site from bacteriophage T7 gene 10 (Olins and Rangwala, 1989)
    290..308     +  promoter       T7 promoter: promoter for bacteriophage T7 RNA polymerase
    309..333     +  protein_bind   lac operator: The lac repressor binds to the lac operator to inhibit transcription in E. coli. This inhibition can be relieved by adding lactose or isopropyl-β-D-thiogalactopyranoside (IPTG). lac repressor encoded by lacI
   5932..5949    +  CDS            SET1 (fragment): solubility-enhancement tag derived from T7 phage gene 10B
   5957..6004    +  terminator     T7 terminator: transcription terminator for bacteriophage T7 RNA polymerase
   6112..6147    -  CDS            TcR (fragment): tetracycline efflux protein; tet; confers resistance to tetracycline
   6150..6168    +  promoter       T7 promoter: promoter for bacteriophage T7 RNA polymerase
   6169..6193    +  protein_bind   lac operator: The lac repressor binds to the lac operator to inhibit transcription in E. coli. This inhibition can be relieved by adding lactose or isopropyl-β-D-thiogalactopyranoside (IPTG). lac repressor encoded by lacI
   6208..6230    +  RBS            RBS: efficient ribosome binding site from bacteriophage T7 gene 10 (Olins and Rangwala, 1989)
  11070..11088   +  promoter       T7 promoter: promoter for bacteriophage T7 RNA polymerase
  11089..11113   +  protein_bind   lac operator: The lac repressor binds to the lac operator to inhibit transcription in E. coli. This inhibition can be relieved by adding lactose or isopropyl-β-D-thiogalactopyranoside (IPTG). lac repressor encoded by lacI
  11222..11263   +  CDS            S-Tag (fragment): affinity and epitope tag derived from pancreatic ribonuclease A
  11293..11310   +  CDS            SET1 (fragment): solubility-enhancement tag derived from T7 phage gene 10B
  11318..11365   +  terminator     T7 terminator: transcription terminator for bacteriophage T7 RNA polymerase
  11486..12277   -  CDS            SmR: aminoglycoside adenylyltransferase (Murphy, 1985); aadA; confers resistance to spectinomycin and streptomycin
  12278..12369   -  promoter       AmpR promoter: bla
  12417..13155   -  rep_origin     CloDF13 ori: Plasmids containing the CloDF13 (CDF) origin of replication can be propagated in E. coli cells that contain additional plasmids with compatible origins.
  13252..13316   -  CDS            TcR (fragment): tetracycline efflux protein; tet; confers resistance to tetracycline
  13331..13352   -  protein_bind   CAP binding site: CAP binding activates transcription in the presence of cAMP. E. coli catabolite activator protein
  13365..14447   -  CDS            lacI: lac repressor; lacI; The lac repressor binds to the lac operator to inhibit transcription in E. coli. This inhibition can be relieved by adding lactose or isopropyl-β-D-thiogalactopyranoside (IPTG).
  14448..14525   -  promoter       lacI promoter: lacI
  14533..14568   -  CDS            TcR (fragment): tetracycline efflux protein; tet; confers resistance to tetracycline
  14571..2       +  promoter       T7 promoter (across the origin): promoter for bacteriophage T7 RNA polymerase
