[The description below was written by a language model from this plasmid's Addgene catalogue record and pLannotate feature annotations shown in this document.]
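Description:
pMSIP270: pHelper(CyCAST)_Shuffled-spacer_ΔTnsD is a 14.6 kb bacterial expression plasmid built on pCDFDuet-1 by Gibson assembly. It serves as the "helper" component of a CRISPR-associated transposon (CAST) system from Cyanothece sp. PCC 7425. It replicates from the CloDF13 origin, a low-copy replicon that is compatible with plasmids carrying other origins, so it can be maintained alongside additional plasmids in the same E. coli cell. Selection relies on the aadA (SmR) gene, which confers spectinomycin/streptomycin resistance and is driven here by the AmpR promoter. The backbone also carries lacI under its own promoter.

The payload is arranged as several T7 promoter/lac operator units. Four such promoter–operator pairs are annotated, two of them followed by the T7 gene 10 ribosome binding site, and two T7 terminators close off the cassettes. Transcription therefore depends on T7 RNA polymerase, is repressed by LacI, and is relieved by IPTG, consistent with the stated purpose of inducible expression. According to the record, the plasmid encodes the CyCAST proteins except TnsD, together with a control crRNA carrying a shuffled spacer in place of one matching CyPSP1. The automated annotation does not label the individual CAST genes or the crRNA; they presumably lie in the long unannotated stretches downstream of the T7 promoters. The short S-Tag, SET1 and TcR fragment hits appear to be Duet-backbone remnants or spurious matches rather than functional elements.

The record supports use as a non-targeting, TnsD-deficient control for studying how this Tn7-like transposon selects its targets, although the other components of the assay are not described.
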