Addgene plasmid #200845: pMSIP270: pHelper(CyCAST)_Shuffled-spacer_ΔTnsD
Purpose: Inducible expression of CyCAST proteins (except TnsD) with control crRNA for CyPSP1.
Depositing lab: Feng Zhang. Depositing organization: Broad Institute. Publication: Modularity and diversity of target selectors in Tn7 transposons. Faure G, Saito M, Benler S, Peng I, Wolf YI, Strecker J, Altae-Tran H, Neumann E, Li D, Makarova KS, Macrae RK, Koonin EV, Zhang F. Mol Cell. 2023 Jun 15;83(12):2122-2136.e10. doi: 10.1016/j.molcel.2023.05.013. Epub 2023 Jun 1. PubMed 37267947.
Backbone
  Vector backbone: pCDFDuet-1
  Vector type: Bacterial Expression
Growth in bacteria
  Bacterial resistance: Spectinomycin, 50 μg/mL
  Growth temperature: 37°C
  Growth strain: NEB Stable
  Copy number: Low Copy
Gene/Insert
  Gene/Insert name: CyCAST
  Species: Cyanothece sp. PCC 7425
  Cloning method: Gibson Cloning
Terms and licenses: Academic/Nonprofit Terms; Industry Terms: Not Available to Industry
How to cite: pMSIP270: pHelper(CyCAST)_Shuffled-spacer_ΔTnsD was a gift from Feng Zhang (Addgene plasmid # 200845 ; http://n2t.net/addgene:200845 ; RRID:Addgene_200845)
